>Addgene plasmid #211320 | pBiT3.1-C_PAFAH1B1:1-410 | addgene full sequence | sequence record 423466 | Addgene NGS Result
AAGACGCGTTAATTAAGACGTCGGCAGTGAAAAAAATGCTTTATTTGTGAAATTTGTGATGCTATTGCTT
TATTTGTAACCATTATAAGCTGCAATAAACAAGTTAACAACAACAATTGCATTCATTTTATGTTTCAGGT
TCAGGGGGAGGTGTGGGAGGTTTTTTAAAGCAAGTAAAACCTCTACAAATGTGGTATGGCTGATTATGAT
CCGCGGCCGCAATACGTCGACGTTATCAGCTGACTTCGTACGAGAGCCTAGGATTATGGCGCGCCACTAG
TTATTAATAGTAATCAATTACGGGGTCATTAGTTCATAGCCCATATATGGAGTTCCGCGTTACATAACTT
ACGGTAAATGGCCCGCCTGGCTGACCGCCCAACGACCCCCGCCCATTGACGTCAATAATGACGTATGTTC
CCATAGTAACGCCAATAGGGACTTTCCATTGACGTCAATGGGTGGAGTATTTACGGTAAACTGCCCACTT
GGCAGTACATCAAGTGTATCATATGCCAAGTCCGCCCCCTATTGACGTCAATGACGGTAAATGGCCCGCC
TGGCATTATGCCCAGTACATGACCTTACGGGACTTTCCTACTTGGCAGTACATCTACGTATTAGTCATCG
CTATTACCATGGTGATGCGGTTTTGGCAGTACACCAATGGGCGTGGATAGCGGTTTGACTCACGGGGATT
TCCAAGTCTCCACCCCATTGACGTCAATGGGAGTTTGTTTTGGCACCAAAATCAACGGGACTTTCCAAAA
TGTCGTAATAACCCCGCCCCGTTGACGCAAATGGGCGGTAGGCGTGTACGGTGGGAGGTCTATATAAGCA
GAGCTGGTTTAGTGAACCGTCAGATCACTAGAATCTTTATTGCGGTAGTTTATCACAGTTAAATTGCTAA
CGCAGTCAGTGCTTCTGACACAACAGTCTCGAACTTAAGCTGCAGAAGTTGGTCGTGAGGCACTGGGCAG
GTAAGTATCAAGGTTACAAGACAGGTTTAAGGAGACCAATAGAAACTGGGCTTGTCGAGACAGAGAAGAC
TCTTGCGTTTCTGATAGGCACCTATTGGTCTTACTGACATCCACTTTGCCTTTCTCTCCACAGGTGTCCA
CTCCCAGTTCAATTACAGCTCTTAAGGCTAGAGTATTAATACGACTCACTATAGGGGCGATCGCAACAAG
CTTCGGGAAGATCTGGAGCTAGCGGCGGGGGATCCGGTGGGAATTCGACACC
[1230 nt withheld, positions 1243-2472]
GGCTCGAGCGGTGGGAGCTCCGGTGTGAGCGGCTGGCGGCTGTTCAAGAAGATTAGCTAAGTTTAAACGG
CCGCGACTCTAGACTGCAGGCATGCAAGCTGATTTGGCTGCTGCCACCGCTGAGCAAGGCCGCTTCGAGC
AGACATGATAAGATACATTGATGAGTTTGGACAAACCACAACTAGAATGCAGTGAAAAAAATGCTTTATT
TGTGAAATTTGTGATGCTATTGCTTTATTTGTAACCATTATAAGCTGCAATAAACAAGTTAACAACAACA
ATTGCATTCATTTTATGTTTCAGGTTCAGGGGGAGATGTGGGAGGTTTTTTTAAGCAAGTAAAACCTCTA
CAAATGTGGTAAAATCTTAATTAAGACTTCTAATATAACTTCGTATAGCATACATTATACGAAGTTATGG
TTCCACTGTTGACAATTAATCATCGGCATAGTATATCGGCATAGTATAATACGACAAGGTGAGGAACTAA
ACCCAGGAGGCAGATCATGATTGAACAAGATGGATTGCACGCAGGTTCTCCGGCCGCTTGGGTGGAGAGG
CTATTCGGCTATGACTGGGCACAACAGACAATCGGCTGCTCTGATGCCGCCGTGTTCCGGCTGTCAGCGC
AGGGGCGCCCGGTTCTTTTTGTCAAGACCGACCTGTCCGGTGCCCTGAATGAACTGCAGGACGAGGCAGC
GCGGCTATCGTGGCTGGCCACGACGGGCGTTCCTTGCGCAGCTGTGCTCGACGTTGTCACTGAAGCGGGA
AGGGACTGGCTGCTATTGGGCGAAGTGCCGGGGCAGGATCTCCTGTCATCTCACCTTGCTCCTGCCGAGA
AAGTATCCATCATGGCTGATGCAATGCGGCGGCTGCATACGCTTGATCCGGCTACCTGCCCATTCGACCA
CCAAGCGAAACATCGCATCGAGCGAGCACGTACTCGGATGGAAGCCGGTCTTGTCGATCAGGATGATCTG
GACGAAGAGCATCAGGGGCTCGCGCCAGCCGAACTGTTCGCCAGGCTCAAGGCGCGCATGCCCGACGGCG
AGGATCTCGTCGTGACCCATGGCGATGCCTGCTTGCCGAATATCATGGTGGAAAATGGCCGCTTTTCTGG
ATTCATCGACTGTGGCCGGCTGGGTGTGGCGGACCGCTATCAGGACATAGCGTTGGCTACCCGTGATATT
GCTGAAGAGCTTGGCGGCGAATGGGCTGACCGCTTCCTCGTGCTTTACGGTATCGCCGCTCCCGATTCGC
AGCGCATCGCCTTCTATCGCCTTCTTGACGAGTTCTTCTGATTCGAAATGACCGACCAAGCGACGCCCAA
CCGGTATCAGCTCACTCAAAGGCGGTAATACGGTTATCCACAGAATCAGGGGATAACGCAGGAAAGAACA
TGTGAGCAAAAGGCCAGCAAAAGGCCAGGAACCGTAAAAAGGCCGCGTTGCTGGCGTTTTTCCATAGGCT
CCGCCCCCCTGACGAGCATCACAAAAATCGACGCTCAAGTCAGAGGTGGCGAAACCCGACAGGACTATAA
AGATACCAGGCGTTTCCCCCTGGAAGCTCCCTCGTGCGCTCTCCTGTTCCGACCCTGCCGCTTACCGGAT
ACCTGTCCGCCTTTCTCCCTTCGGGAAGCGTGGCGCTTTCTCATAGCTCACGCTGTAGGTATCTCAGTTC
GGTGTAGGTCGTTCGCTCCAAGCTGGGCTGTGTGCACGAACCCCCCGTTCAGCCCGACCGCTGCGCCTTA
TCCGGTAACTATCGTCTTGAGTCCAACCCGGTAAGACACGACTTATCGCCACTGGCAGCAGCCACTGGTA
ACAGGATTAGCAGAGCGAGGTATGTAGGCGGTGCTACAGAGTTCTTGAAGTGGTGGCCTAACTACGGCTA
CACTAGAAGGACAGTATTTGGTATCTGCGCTCTGCTGAAGCCAGTTACCTTCGGAAAAAGAGTTGGTAGC
TCTTGATCCGGCAAACAAACCACCGCTGGTAGCGGTGGTTTTTTTGTTTGCAAGCAGCAGATTACGCGCA
GAAAAAAAGGATTTCAAGAAGATCCTTTGATCTTTTCTACGGGGTCTGACGCTCAGTGGAACGAAAACTC
ACGTTAAGGGATTTTGGTCATGAGATTATCAAAAAGGATCTTCACCTAGATCCTTTTATAGTCCGGAATC
GTCACACAAAAAACCAACACACAGATGTAATGAAAATAAAGATATTTTATTGCGGCCATCGTGATGGCTA
GAGTTTAGCCCTCCCACACATAACCAGAGGGCAGCAATTCACGAATCCCAACTGCCGTCGGCTGTCCATC
ACTGTCCTTCACTATGGCTTTGATCCCAGGATGCAGATCGAGAAGCACCTGTCGGCACCGTCCGCAGGGG
CTCAAGATGCCCCTGTTCTCATTTCCGATCGCGACGATACAAGTCAGGTTGCCAGCTGCCGCAGCAGCAG
CAGTGCCCAGCACCACGAGTTCTGCACAAGGTCCCCCAGTAAAATGATATACATTGACACCAGTGAAGAT
GCGGCCGTCGCTAGAGAGAGCTGCGCTGGCGACGCTGTAGTCTTCAGAGATGGGGATGCTGTTGATTGTA
GCCGTTGCTCTTTCAATGAGGGTGGATTCTTCTTGAGACAAAGGCTTGGCCATGGTGGCGCTAGTGTCAG
AAGAATCGAGCTTTTTGCAAAAGCCTAGGCCTCCAAAAAAGCCTCCTCACTACTTCTGGAATAGCTCAGA
GGCCGAGGCGGCCTCGGCCTCTGCATAAATAAAAAAAATTAGTCAGCCATGGGGCGGAGAATGGGCGGAA
CTGGGCGGAGTTAGGGGCGGGATGGGCGGAGTTAGGGGCGGGACTATGGTTGCTGACTAATTGAGATGCA
TGCTTTGCATACTTCTGCCTGCTGGGGAGCCTGGGGACTTTCCACACCTGGTTGCTGACTAATTGAGATG
CATGCTTTGCATACTTCTGCCTGCTGGGGAGCCTGGGGACTTTCCACACCCTAACTGACACACATTCCAC
AGCTGGTTCTTTCCGCCTCAGAAGGTACCTAACCAAGTTCCTCTTTCAGAGGTTATTTCAGGCCATGGTG
CTGCGC
Features (pLannotate 1.2.2; 17 found; start..end, strand, type, name):
     24..105     -  polyA_signal   SV40 poly(A) signal: SV40 polyadenylation signal
    128..211     -  CDS            large T antigen (fragment): large T antigen from SV40 (simian virus 40)
    276..641     +  enhancer       CMV enhancer: human cytomegalovirus immediate early enhancer
    643..842     +  promoter       CMV promoter: human cytomegalovirus (CMV) immediate early promoter
    981..1113    +  intron         chimeric intron: chimera between introns from human β-globin and immunoglobulin heavy chain genes
   1157..1175    +  promoter       T7 promoter: promoter for bacteriophage T7 RNA polymerase
   1243..2295    +  CDS            PAFAH1B1 (fragment) (sequence withheld): LIS1_HUMAN - Also known as LIS1 From Homo sapiens (Human).
   2568..2595    +  CDS            SET1 (fragment): solubility-enhancement tag derived from T7 phage gene 10B
   2621..2742    -  polyA_signal   SV40 poly(A) signal: SV40 polyadenylation signal
   2765..2833    -  CDS            large T antigen (fragment): large T antigen from SV40 (simian virus 40)
   2857..2890    +  protein_bind   loxP: Cre-mediated recombination occurs in the 8-bp core sequence (GCATACAT). Cre recombinase
   2900..2947    +  promoter       EM7 promoter: synthetic bacterial promoter&nbsp
   2979..3770    +  CDS            neo: KKA2_KLEPN - Also known as kan, nptII. Experimental evidence at protein level: Swiss-Prot protein existence level 1. Resistance to kanamycin, neomycin, paromomycin, ribostamycin, butirosin and gentamicin B. From Klebsiella pneumoniae.
   3931..4519    -  rep_origin     ori: high-copy-number ColE1/pMB1/pBR322/pUC origin of replication
   4645..4693    -  polyA_signal   poly(A) signal: synthetic polyadenylation signal
   4717..5115    -  CDS            BSD: blasticidin S deaminase; Aspergillus terreus BSD; confers resistance to blasticidin
   5146..5503    -  promoter       SV40 promoter: SV40 enhancer and early promoter
