[The description below was written by a language model from this plasmid's Addgene catalogue record and pLannotate feature annotations shown in this document.]
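Description:
pBiT3.1-C_PAFAH1B1:1-410 is a mammalian expression plasmid built on the Promega pBiT3.1-C backbone. It encodes full-length, wild-type human PAFAH1B1 (also known as LIS1; residues M1–R410, a 1230 bp insert) fused at its C terminus to a HiBiT tag through a short glycine/serine linker. Transcription is driven by the CMV immediate-early enhancer and promoter, followed by a chimeric β-globin/immunoglobulin intron that typically improves mRNA processing and expression. A T7 promoter lies just upstream of the coding region and also serves as a sequencing primer site. An SV40 polyadenylation signal terminates the transcript. The insert came from synthetic double-stranded DNA and was introduced by ligation-independent cloning between EcoRI and XhoI sites, both of which are retained. The automated annotation marks only part of the PAFAH1B1 reading frame. It also labels a short stretch near the end of the fusion as a solubility-tag fragment, which is probably a spurious match around the tag region.

The plasmid replicates at high copy in E. coli from a ColE1/pUC-type origin and is selected with kanamycin through an EM7-driven neo (nptII) gene, which is preceded by a loxP site. The catalogue lists neomycin/G418 as the mammalian selectable marker. However, the feature table shows only the bacterial EM7 promoter directly upstream of neo, and it also contains a separate SV40 promoter-driven blasticidin S deaminase cassette with a synthetic poly(A) signal. The record does not resolve this difference.

HiBiT is a small peptide that complements the LgBiT fragment to reconstitute NanoLuc luciferase, which allows luminescent quantification of the tagged protein. The construct was deposited in connection with a study evaluating the ligandability of WD40 repeat-containing proteins, so it is suited to cell-based assays of PAFAH1B1 levels or ligand engagement.
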