Addgene plasmid #211320: pBiT3.1-C_PAFAH1B1:1-410
Purpose: Mammalian expression of full-length human PAFAH1B1. C-terminal HiBiT tag.
Depositing lab: Cheryl Arrowsmith. Depositing organization: University of Toronto. Publication: A Target Class Ligandability Evaluation of WD40 Repeat-Containing Proteins. Ackloo S, Li F, Szewczyk M, Seitova A, Loppnau P, Zeng H, Xu J, Ahmad S, Arnautova YA, Baghaie AJ, Beldar S, Bolotokova A, Centrella PA, Chau I, Clark MA, Cuozzo JW, Dehghani-Tafti S, Disch JS, Dong A, Dumas A, Feng JA, Ghiabi P, Gibson E, Gilmer J, Goldman B, Green SR, Guie MA, Guilinger JP, Harms N, Herasymenko O, Houliston S, Hutchinson A, Kearnes S, Keefe AD, Kimani SW, Kramer T, Kutera M, Kwak HA, Lento C, Li Y, Liu J, Loup J, Machado RAC, Mulhern CJ, Perveen S, Righetto GL, Riley P, Shrestha S, Sigel EA, Silva M, Sintchak MD, Slakman BL, Taylor RD, Thompson J, Torng W, Underkoffler C, von Rechenberg M, Walsh RT, Watson I, Wilson DJ, Wolf E, Yadav M, Yazdi AK, Zhang J, Zhang Y, Santhakumar V, Edwards AM, Barsyte-Lovejoy D, Schapira M, Brown PJ, Halabelian L, Arrowsmith CH. J Med Chem. 2025 Jan 23;68(2):1092-1112. doi: 10.1021/acs.jmedchem.4c02010. Epub 2024 Nov 4. PubMed 39495097.
Backbone
  Vector backbone: pBiT3.1-C
  Backbone manufacturer: Promega
  Vector type: Mammalian Expression
  Selectable markers: Neomycin (select with G418)
Growth in bacteria
  Bacterial resistance: Kanamycin, 50 μg/mL
  Growth temperature: 37°C
  Growth strain: DH5alpha
  Copy number: High Copy
Gene/Insert
  Gene/Insert name: PAFAH1B1:M1-R410
  Species: H. sapiens (human)
  Insert size (bp): 1230
  Mutation: wild type
  Entrez Gene: PAFAH1B1 (a.k.a. LIS1, LIS2, MDCR, MDS, NudF, PAFAH)
  Promoter: CMV
  Tag / fusion protein: GSSGGSSGVSGWRLFKKIS (C terminal on insert)
  Cloning method: Ligation Independent Cloning
  Sequencing primers: 5′ T7; 3′ TTGCTCAGCGGTGGCAGCAG
Resource information
  A portion of this plasmid was derived from a plasmid made by: Integrated DNA Technologies (Synthetic dsDNA)
Terms and licenses: Academic/Nonprofit Terms; Industry Terms: Not Available to Industry
Depositor comments: 5' Cloning Site: EcoR1 (not destroyed), 3' Cloning Site: Xho1 (not destroyed).
How to cite: pBiT3.1-C_PAFAH1B1:1-410 was a gift from Cheryl Arrowsmith (Addgene plasmid # 211320 ; http://n2t.net/addgene:211320 ; RRID:Addgene_211320)
