>Addgene plasmid #211320 | pBiT3.1-C_PAFAH1B1:1-410 | depositor partial sequence | sequence record 412118 | Insert sequence
[1230 nt withheld, positions 1-1230]
